Addgene plasmid #123208: pDONR223 LC3C no-stop
Purpose: Gateway entry clone encoding human MAP1LC3C lacking stop codon, suitable for C-terminal tagging
Depositing lab: Robin Ketteler. Depositing organization: University College London. Publication: Redundancy of human ATG4 protease isoforms in autophagy and LC3/GABARAP processing revealed in cells. Agrotis A, Pengo N, Burden JJ, Ketteler R. Autophagy. 2019 Jan 21. doi: 10.1080/15548627.2019.1569925. PubMed 30661429.
Backbone
  Vector backbone: pDONR223
  Backbone size w/o insert (bp): 2796
  Vector type: Gateway Entry Vector / Entry clone
Growth in bacteria
  Bacterial resistance: Spectinomycin, 50 μg/mL
  Growth temperature: 37°C
  Growth strain: DH5alpha
  Copy number: High Copy
Gene/Insert
  Gene/Insert name: Microtubule-associated proteins 1A/1B light chain 3C
  Species: H. sapiens (human)
  Mutation: Stop codon removed
  GenBank ID: NM_001004343.2
  Entrez Gene: MAP1LC3C (a.k.a. ATG8J, LC3C)
  Promoter: CMV
  Cloning method: Gateway Cloning
  Sequencing primers: 5′ M13 F; 3′ M13 R
Terms and licenses: Academic/Nonprofit Terms; Industry Terms: Not Available to Industry
How to cite: pDONR223 LC3C no-stop was a gift from Robin Ketteler (Addgene plasmid # 123208 ; http://n2t.net/addgene:123208 ; RRID:Addgene_123208)
