[The description below was written by a language model from this plasmid's Addgene catalogue record and pLannotate feature annotations shown in this document.]
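Description:
pDONR223 LC3C no-stop is a Gateway entry clone built on the pDONR223 backbone that carries the human MAP1LC3C (LC3C, ATG8J) open reading frame with its stop codon removed. It is a small bacterial plasmid of about 3.2 kb. It is propagated in E. coli from a high-copy ColE1/pUC-type origin and selected with spectinomycin through the aadA (SmR) aminoglycoside adenylyltransferase gene. That gene sits downstream of a class 1 integron Pc promoter fragment and a short remnant of a gentamicin resistance gene. rrnB T1 and T2 terminators flank the cloning region and insulate it from read-through transcription. Short lacZα and lacI fragments are backbone remnants with no evident function.

The MAP1LC3C coding sequence lies between attL1 and attL2, the recombination sites used in the Gateway LR reaction. LR Clonase can therefore move the ORF directionally into any attR-containing destination vector. Because the stop codon is absent, translation can continue through the recombined att site into a tag or reporter supplied by the destination vector, giving C-terminally tagged LC3C. The catalogue entry lists a CMV promoter, but the feature table shows none. The only promoter annotated near the insert is a T7 promoter downstream of attL2 on the opposite strand, so expression in cells is expected to depend on the destination vector rather than on this entry clone. LC3C is a ubiquitin-like ATG8 family member involved in autophagy, including antibacterial xenophagy. The associated work concerns processing of LC3/GABARAP proteins by ATG4 protease isoforms, a context in which C-terminal fusions are relevant.
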