Features (pLannotate 1.2.2; 12 found; start..end, strand, type, name):
    106..149     +  terminator     rrnB T1 terminator: Escherichia coli rrnB; transcription terminator T1 from the E. coli rrnB gene
    196..232     -  CDS            lacZα (fragment): LacZα fragment of β-galactosidase; lacZ fragment
    248..347     +  protein_bind   attL1: mutant version of attL; recombination site for the Gateway® LR reaction LR Clonase™
    350..790     +  CDS            MAP1LC3C: MLP3C_HUMAN - Experimental evidence at protein level: Swiss-Prot protein existence level 1. Ubiquitin-like modifier that plays a crucial role in antibacterial autophagy (xenophagy) through the selective binding of CALCOCO2. Recruits all ATG8 family members to infecting bacteria such as S.Typhimurium (PubMed:23022382). May also play a role in aggrephagy, the macroautophagic degradation of ubiquitinated and aggregated proteins (PubMed:28404643). From Homo sapiens (Human).
    792..891     -  protein_bind   attL2: mutant version of attL; recombination site for the Gateway® LR reaction LR Clonase™
    909..927     -  promoter       T7 promoter: promoter for bacteriophage T7 RNA polymerase
   1117..1140    +  promoter       Pc promoter (fragment): intI1 (promoter lies within the coding sequence); class 1 integron promoter
   1316..1372    +  CDS            GmR (fragment): gentamycin acetyltransferase; aacC1; confers resistance to gentamycin
   1379..2170    +  CDS            SmR: aminoglycoside adenylyltransferase (Murphy, 1985); aadA; confers resistance to spectinomycin and streptomycin
   2263..2851    +  rep_origin     ori: high-copy-number ColE1/pMB1/pBR322/pUC origin of replication
   3034..3126    +  CDS            lacI (fragment): lac repressor; lacI; The lac repressor binds to the lac operator to inhibit transcription in E. coli. This inhibition can be relieved by adding lactose or isopropyl-β-D-thiogalactopyranoside (IPTG).
   3181..3208    -  terminator     rrnB T2 terminator: transcription terminator T2 from the E. coli rrnB gene
>Addgene plasmid #123208 | pDONR223 LC3C no-stop | addgene full sequence | sequence record 244533 | Addgene NGS Result
GGCGGGCGTCCTGCCCGCCACCCTCCGGGCCGTTGCTTCACAACGTTCAAATCCGCTCCCGGCGGATTTG
TCCTACTCAGGAGAGCGTTCACCGACAAACAACAGATAAAACGAAAGGCCCAGTCTTCCGACTGAGCCTT
TCGTTTTATTTGATGCCTGGCAGTTCCCTACTCTCGCGTTAACGCTAGCATGGATGTTTTCCCAGTCACG
ACGTTGTAAAACGACGGCCAGTCTTAAGCTCGGGCCCCAAATAATGATTTTATTTTGACTGATAGTGACC
TGTTCGTTGCAACAAATTGATGAGCAATGCTTTTTTATAATGCCAACTTTGTACAAAAAAGCAGGCTTAA
TGCCGCCTCCACAGAAAATCCCAAGCGTCAGACCCTTCAAGCAGAGGAAAAGCTTGGCAATCAGACAAGA
GGAAGTTGCTGGAATCCGGGCAAAGTTCCCCAACAAAATCCCGGTGGTAGTGGAGCGCTACCCCAGGGAG
ACGTTCCTGCCCCCGCTGGACAAAACCAAGTTCCTGGTCCCGCAGGAGCTGACCATGACCCAGTTCCTCA
GCATCATCCGGAGCCGCATGGTCCTGAGAGCCACGGAAGCCTTTTACTTGCTGGTGAACAACAAGAGCCT
GGTCAGCATGAGCGCAACCATGGCAGAGATCTACAGAGACTACAAGGATGAGGATGGCTTCGTGTACATG
ACCTACGCCTCCCAGGAGACATTTGGCTGCCTGGAGTCAGCAGCCCCCAGGGATGGGAGCAGCCTTGAGG
ACAGACCCTGCAATCCTCTCTACCCAGCTTTCTTGTACAAAGTTGGCATTATAAGAAAGCATTGCTTATC
AATTTGTTGCAACGAACAGGTCACTATCAGTCAAAATAAAATCATTATTTGCCATCCAGCTGATATCCCC
TATAGTGAGTCGTATTACATGGTCATAGCTGTTTCCTGGCAGCTCTGGCCCGTGTCTCAAAATCTCTGAT
GTTACATTGCACAAGATAAAAATATATCATCATGCCTCCTCTAGACCAGCCAGGACAGAAATGCCTCGAC
TTCGCTGCTACCCAAGGTTGCCGGGTGACGCACACCGTGGAAACGGATGAAGGCACGAACCCAGTGGACA
TAAGCCTGTTCGGTTCGTAAGCTGTAATGCAAGTAGCGTATGCGCTCACGCAACTGGTCCAGAACCTTGA
CCGAACGCAGCGGTGGTAACGGCGCAGTGGCGGTTTTCATGGCTTGTTATGACTGTTTTTTTGGGGTACA
GTCTATGCCTCGGGCATCCAAGCAGCAAGCGCGTTACGCCGTGGGTCGATGTTTGATGTTATGGAGCAGC
AACGATGTTACGCAGCAGGGCAGTCGCCCTAAAACAAAGTTAAACATTATGAGGGAAGCGGTGATCGCCG
AAGTATCGACTCAACTATCAGAGGTAGTTGGCGTCATCGAGCGCCATCTCGAACCGACGTTGCTGGCCGT
ACATTTGTACGGCTCCGCAGTGGATGGCGGCCTGAAGCCACACAGTGATATTGATTTGCTGGTTACGGTG
ACCGTAAGGCTTGATGAAACAACGCGGCGAGCTTTGATCAACGACCTTTTGGAAACTTCGGCTTCCCCTG
GAGAGAGCGAGATTCTCCGCGCTGTAGAAGTCACCATTGTTGTGCACGACGACATCATTCCGTGGCGTTA
TCCAGCTAAGCGCGAACTGCAATTTGGAGAATGGCAGCGCAATGACATTCTTGCAGGTATCTTCGAGCCA
GCCACGATCGACATTGATCTGGCTATCTTGCTGACAAAAGCAAGAGAACATAGCGTTGCCTTGGTAGGTC
CAGCGGCGGAGGAACTCTTTGATCCGGTTCCTGAACAGGATCTATTTGAGGCGCTAAATGAAACCTTAAC
GCTATGGAACTCGCCGCCCGACTGGGCTGGCGATGAGCGAAATGTAGTGCTTACGTTGTCCCGCATTTGG
TACAGCGCAGTAACCGGCAAAATCGCGCCGAAGGATGTCGCTGCCGACTGGGCAATGGAGCGCCTGCCGG
CCCAGTATCAGCCCGTCATACTTGAAGCTAGACAGGCTTATCTTGGACAAGAAGAAGATCGCTTGGCCTC
GCGCGCAGATCAGTTGGAAGAATTTGTCCACTACGTGAAAGGCGAGATCACCAAGGTAGTCGGCAAATAA
CCCTCGAGCCACCCATGACCAAAATCCCTTAACGTGAGTTACGCGTCGTTCCACTGAGCGTCAGACCCCG
TAGAAAAGATCAAAGGATCTTCTTGAGATCCTTTTTTTCTGCGCGTAATCTGCTGCTTGCAAACAAAAAA
ACCACCGCTACCAGCGGTGGTTTGTTTGCCGGATCAAGAGCTACCAACTCTTTTTCCGAAGGTAACTGGC
TTCAGCAGAGCGCAGATACCAAATACTGTTCTTCTAGTGTAGCCGTAGTTAGGCCACCACTTCAAGAACT
CTGTAGCACCGCCTACATACCTCGCTCTGCTAATCCTGTTACCAGTGGCTGCTGCCAGTGGCGATAAGTC
GTGTCTTACCGGGTTGGACTCAAGACGATAGTTACCGGATAAGGCGCAGCGGTCGGGCTGAACGGGGGGT
TCGTGCACACAGCCCAGCTTGGAGCGAACGACCTACACCGAACTGAGATACCTACAGCGTGAGCTATGAG
AAAGCGCCACGCTTCCCGAAGGGAGAAAGGCGGACAGGTATCCGGTAAGCGGCAGGGTCGGAACAGGAGA
GCGCACGAGGGAGCTTCCAGGGGGAAACGCCTGGTATCTTTATAGTCCTGTCGGGTTTCGCCACCTCTGA
CTTGAGCGTCGATTTTTGTGATGCTCGTCAGGGGGGCGGAGCCTATGGAAAAACGCCAGCAACGCGGCCT
TTTTACGGTTCCTGGCCTTTTGCTGGCCTTTTGCTCACATGTTCTTTCCTGCGTTATCCCCTGATTCTGT
GGATAACCGTATTACCGCCTTTGAGTGAGCTGATACCGCTCGCCGCAGCCGAACGACCGAGCGCAGCGAG
TCAGTGAGCGAGGAAGCGGAAGAGCGCCCAATACGCAAACCGCCTCTCCCCGCGCGTTGGCCGATTCATT
AATGCAGCTGGCACGACAGGTTTCCCGACTGGAAAGCGGGCAGTGAGCGCAACGCAATTAATACGCGTAC
CGCTAGCCAGGAAGAGTTTGTAGAAACGCAAAAAGGCCATCCGTCAGGATGGCCTTCTGCTTAGTTTGAT
GCCTGGCAGTTTAT
